Addgene plasmid #88005: pDONR223-NFAT2_isoform1
Purpose: Donor Vector containing NFAT2 transcription factor, part of the Human TFome Collection
Depositing lab: Marc Vidal. Publication: A comprehensive library of human transcription factors for cell fate engineering. Ng AHM, Khoshakhlagh P, Rojo Arias JE, Pasquini G, Wang K, Swiersy A, Shipman SL, Appleton E, Kiaee K, Kohman RE, Vernet A, Dysart M, Leeper K, Saylor W, Huang JY, Graveline A, Taipale J, Hill DE, Vidal M, Melero-Martin JM, Busskamp V, Church GM. Nat Biotechnol. 2021 Apr;39(4):510-519. doi: 10.1038/s41587-020-0742-6. Epub 2020 Nov 30. PubMed 33257861.
Backbone
  Vector backbone: pDONR223
  Backbone manufacturer: Invitrogen
  Backbone size w/o insert (bp): 3000
  Vector type: Gateway Donor Vector
Growth in bacteria
  Bacterial resistance: Spectinomycin, 50 μg/mL
  Growth temperature: 37°C
  Growth strain: DH5alpha
  Copy number: High Copy
Gene/Insert
  Gene/Insert name: NFAT2 (alt name: NFATC1)
  Species: H. sapiens (human)
  Insert size (bp): 2151
  Mutation: Last nucleotide of stop codon removed to allow for Gateway C-terminal fusions
  Entrez Gene: NFATC1 (a.k.a. NF-ATC, NF-ATc1.2, NFAT2, NFATc)
  Cloning method: Gateway Cloning
  Sequencing primers: 5′ M13F(-21); 3′ M13R
Terms and licenses: Academic/Nonprofit Terms; Industry Terms: Not Available to Industry
Depositor comments: Represents the ORFeome subset of the TFome
How to cite: pDONR223-NFAT2_isoform1 was a gift from Marc Vidal (Addgene plasmid # 88005)
