[The description below was written by a language model from this plasmid's Addgene catalogue record and pLannotate feature annotations shown in this document.]
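Description:
pDONR223-NFAT2_isoform1 is a Gateway entry clone built on the Invitrogen pDONR223 donor backbone and carrying the open reading frame of human NFATC1 (NFAT2), isoform 1. It is a purely bacterial cloning plasmid of about 4.9 kb. Propagation in E. coli relies on a high-copy ColE1/pUC-type origin, and selection uses the aadA aminoglycoside adenylyltransferase gene (spectinomycin/streptomycin resistance). This gene is preceded by a fragment of the class 1 integron Pc promoter and a remnant of a gentamicin acetyltransferase gene. Short lacI and lacZα fragments are also backbone remnants. The rrnB T1 and T2 terminators sit upstream of the cloning region and insulate the insert from read-through transcription.

The roughly 2.15 kb NFATC1 coding sequence is flanked on both sides by attL recombination sites, as expected once an ORF has been recombined into a donor vector. The automated annotation labels both sites attL3 and matches the ORF to the mouse Nfatc1 protein entry. The catalogue states that the insert is human, so the mouse label most likely reflects homology-based matching. No eukaryotic promoter is present; the only promoter near the insert is a T7 promoter just downstream of it, in the reverse orientation. The last nucleotide of the stop codon has been removed, so the ORF stays open after LR recombination and can be fused in frame to C-terminal tags encoded by a destination vector.

The plasmid belongs to the ORFeome-derived subset of the Human TFome collection, a library of human transcription factors assembled for cell fate engineering. It serves as a source clone for moving NFATC1 into expression vectors. NFATC1 is a transcription factor involved in cytokine gene induction in T cells and in osteoclastogenesis.
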