Features (pLannotate 1.2.2; 12 found; start..end, strand, type, name):
      2..97      +  protein_bind   attL3: mutant version of attL; recombination site for the Gateway® LR reaction LR Clonase™
    103..2250    +  CDS            Nfatc1: NFAC1_MOUSE - Also known as Nfat2, Nfatc. Experimental evidence at protein level: Swiss-Prot protein existence level 1. Plays a role in the inducible expression of cytokine genes in T-cells, especially in the induction of the IL-2 or IL-4 gene transcription (PubMed:9388475). Also controls gene expression in embryonic cardiac cells. Could regulate not only the activation and proliferation but also the differentiation and programmed death of T- lymphocytes as well as lymphoid and non-lymphoid cells (By similarity). Required for osteoclastogenesis and regulates many genes important for osteoclast
   2255..2350    -  protein_bind   attL3: mutant version of attL; recombination site for the Gateway® LR reaction LR Clonase™
   2369..2387    -  promoter       T7 promoter: promoter for bacteriophage T7 RNA polymerase
   2577..2600    +  promoter       Pc promoter (fragment): intI1 (promoter lies within the coding sequence); class 1 integron promoter
   2776..2832    +  CDS            GmR (fragment): gentamycin acetyltransferase; aacC1; confers resistance to gentamycin
   2839..3630    +  CDS            SmR: aminoglycoside adenylyltransferase (Murphy, 1985); aadA; confers resistance to spectinomycin and streptomycin
   3723..4311    +  rep_origin     ori: high-copy-number ColE1/pMB1/pBR322/pUC origin of replication
   4494..4586    +  CDS            lacI (fragment): lac repressor; lacI; The lac repressor binds to the lac operator to inhibit transcription in E. coli. This inhibition can be relieved by adding lactose or isopropyl-β-D-thiogalactopyranoside (IPTG).
   4641..4668    -  terminator     rrnB T2 terminator: transcription terminator T2 from the E. coli rrnB gene
   4800..4843    +  terminator     rrnB T1 terminator: Escherichia coli rrnB; transcription terminator T1 from the E. coli rrnB gene
   4890..4926    -  CDS            lacZα (fragment): LacZα fragment of β-galactosidase; lacZ fragment
>Addgene plasmid #88005 | pDONR223-NFAT2_isoform1 | addgene full sequence | sequence record 189925 | Addgene NGS Result
CAAATAATGATTTTATTTTGACTGATAGTGACCTGTTCGTTGCAACAAATTGATGAGCAATGCTTTTTTA
TAATGCCAACTTTGTACAAAAAAGTTGGCACCATGCCAAGCACCAGCTTTCCAGTCCCTTCCAAGTTTCC
ACTTGGCCCTGCGGCTGCGGTCTTCGGGAGAGGAGAAACTTTGGGGCCCGCGCCGCGCGCCGGCGGCACC
ATGAAGTCAGCGGAGGAAGAACACTATGGCTATGCATCCTCCAACGTCAGCCCCGCCCTGCCGCTCCCCA
CGGCGCACTCCACCCTGCCGGCCCCGTGCCACAACCTTCAGACCTCCACACCGGGCATCATCCCGCCGGC
GGATCACCCCTCGGGGTACGGAGCAGCTTTGGACGGTGGGCCCGCGGGCTACTTCCTCTCCTCCGGCCAC
ACCAGGCCTGATGGGGCCCCTGCCCTGGAGAGTCCTCGCATCGAGATAACCTCGTGCTTGGGCCTGTACC
ACAACAATAACCAGTTTTTCCACGATGTGGAGGTGGAAGACGTCCTCCCTAGCTCCAAACGGTCCCCCTC
CACGGCCACGCTGAGTCTGCCCAGCCTGGAGGCCTACAGAGACCCCTCGTGCCTGAGCCCGGCCAGCAGC
CTGTCCTCCCGGAGCTGCAACTCAGAGGCCTCCTCCTACGAGTCCAACTACTCGTACCCGTACGCGTCCC
CCCAGACGTCGCCATGGCAGTCTCCCTGCGTGTCTCCCAAGACCACGGACCCCGAGGAGGGCTTTCCCCG
CGGGCTGGGGGCCTGCACACTGCTGGGTTCCCCGCGGCACTCCCCCTCCACCTCGCCCCGCGCCAGCGTC
ACTGAGGAGAGCTGGCTGGGTGCCCGCTCCTCCAGACCCGCGTCCCCGTGCAACAAGAGGAAGTACAGCC
TCAACGGCCGGCAGCCGCCCTACTCACCCCACCACTCGCCCACGCCGTCCCCGCACGGCTCCCCGCGGGT
CAGCGTGACCGACGACTCGTGGTTGGGCAACACCACCCAGTACACCAGCTCGGCCATCGTGGCCGCCATC
AACGCGCTGACCACCGACAGCAGCCTGGACCTGGGAGATGGCGTCCCTGTCAAGTCCCGCAAGACCACCC
TGGAGCAGCCGCCCTCAGTGGCGCTCAAGGTGGAGCCCGTCGGGGAGGACCTGGGCAGCCCCCCGCCCCC
GGCCGACTTCGCGCCCGAAGACTACTCCTCTTTCCAGCACATCAGGAAGGGCGGCTTCTGCGACCAGTAC
CTGGCGGTGCCGCAGCACCCCTACCAGTGGGCGAAGCCCAAGCCCCTGTCCCCTACGTCCTACATGAGCC
CGACCCTGCCCGCCCTGGACTGGCAGCTGCCGTCCCACTCAGGCCCGTATGAGCTTCGGATTGAGGTGCA
GCCCAAGTCCCACCACCGAGCCCACTACGAGACGGAGGGCAGCCGGGGGGCCGTGAAGGCGTCGGCCGGA
GGACACCCCATCGTGCAGCTGCATGGCTACTTGGAGAATGAGCCGCTGATGCTGCAGCTTTTCATTGGGA
CGGCGGACGACCGCCTGCTGCGCCCGCACGCCTTCTACCAGGTGCACCGCATCACAGGGAAGACCGTGTC
CACCACCAGCCACGAGGCCATCCTCTCCAACACCAAAGTCCTGGAGATCCCACTCCTGCCGGAGAACAGC
ATGCGAGCCGTCATTGACTGTGCCGGAATCCTGAAACTCAGAAACTCCGACATTGAACTTCGGAAAGGAG
AGACGGACATCGGGAGGAAGAACACACGGGTACGGCTGGTGTTCCGCGTTCACGTCCCGCAACCCAGCGG
CCGCACGCTGTCCCTGCAGGTGGCCTCCAACCCCATCGAATGCTCCCAGCGCTCAGCTCAGGAGCTGCCT
CTGGTGGAGAAGCAGAGCACGGACAGCTATCCGGTCGTGGGCGGGAAGAAGATGGTCCTGTCTGGCCACA
ACTTCCTGCAGGACTCCAAGGTCATTTTCGTGGAGAAAGCCCCAGATGGCCACCATGTCTGGGAGATGGA
AGCGAAAACTGACCGGGACCTGTGCAAGCCGAATTCTCTGGTGGTTGAGATCCCGCCGTTTCGGAATCAG
AGGATAACCAGCCCCGTTCACGTCAGTTTCTACGTCTGCAACGGGAAGAGAAAGCGAAGCCAGTACCAGC
GTTTCACCTACCTTCCCGCCAACGGTAACGCCATCTTTCTAACCGTAAGCCGTGAACATGAGCGCGTGGG
GTGCTTTTTCTTGCCAACTTTCTTGTACAAAGTTGGCATTATAAGAAAGCATTGCTTATCAATTTGTTGC
AACGAACAGGTCACTATCAGTCAAAATAAAATCATTATTTGCCATCCAGCTGATATCCCCTATAGTGAGT
CGTATTACATGGTCATAGCTGTTTCCTGGCAGCTCTGGCCCGTGTCTCAAAATCTCTGATGTTACATTGC
ACAAGATAAAAATATATCATCATGCCTCCTCTAGACCAGCCAGGACAGAAATGCCTCGACTTCGCTGCTA
CCCAAGGTTGCCGGGTGACGCACACCGTGGAAACGGATGAAGGCACGAACCCAGTGGACATAAGCCTGTT
CGGTTCGTAAGCTGTAATGCAAGTAGCGTATGCGCTCACGCAACTGGTCCAGAACCTTGACCGAACGCAG
CGGTGGTAACGGCGCAGTGGCGGTTTTCATGGCTTGTTATGACTGTTTTTTTGGGGTACAGTCTATGCCT
CGGGCATCCAAGCAGCAAGCGCGTTACGCCGTGGGTCGATGTTTGATGTTATGGAGCAGCAACGATGTTA
CGCAGCAGGGCAGTCGCCCTAAAACAAAGTTAAACATTATGAGGGAAGCGGTGATCGCCGAAGTATCGAC
TCAACTATCAGAGGTAGTTGGCGTCATCGAGCGCCATCTCGAACCGACGTTGCTGGCCGTACATTTGTAC
GGCTCCGCAGTGGATGGCGGCCTGAAGCCACACAGTGATATTGATTTGCTGGTTACGGTGACCGTAAGGC
TTGATGAAACAACGCGGCGAGCTTTGATCAACGACCTTTTGGAAACTTCGGCTTCCCCTGGAGAGAGCGA
GATTCTCCGCGCTGTAGAAGTCACCATTGTTGTGCACGACGACATCATTCCGTGGCGTTATCCAGCTAAG
CGCGAACTGCAATTTGGAGAATGGCAGCGCAATGACATTCTTGCAGGTATCTTCGAGCCAGCCACGATCG
ACATTGATCTGGCTATCTTGCTGACAAAAGCAAGAGAACATAGCGTTGCCTTGGTAGGTCCAGCGGCGGA
GGAACTCTTTGATCCGGTTCCTGAACAGGATCTATTTGAGGCGCTAAATGAAACCTTAACGCTATGGAAC
TCGCCGCCCGACTGGGCTGGCGATGAGCGAAATGTAGTGCTTACGTTGTCCCGCATTTGGTACAGCGCAG
TAACCGGCAAAATCGCGCCGAAGGATGTCGCTGCCGACTGGGCAATGGAGCGCCTGCCGGCCCAGTATCA
GCCCGTCATACTTGAAGCTAGACAGGCTTATCTTGGACAAGAAGAAGATCGCTTGGCCTCGCGCGCAGAT
CAGTTGGAAGAATTTGTCCACTACGTGAAAGGCGAGATCACCAAGGTAGTCGGCAAATAACCCTCGAGCC
ACCCATGACCAAAATCCCTTAACGTGAGTTACGCGTCGTTCCACTGAGCGTCAGACCCCGTAGAAAAGAT
CAAAGGATCTTCTTGAGATCCTTTTTTTCTGCGCGTAATCTGCTGCTTGCAAACAAAAAAACCACCGCTA
CCAGCGGTGGTTTGTTTGCCGGATCAAGAGCTACCAACTCTTTTTCCGAAGGTAACTGGCTTCAGCAGAG
CGCAGATACCAAATACTGTTCTTCTAGTGTAGCCGTAGTTAGGCCACCACTTCAAGAACTCTGTAGCACC
GCCTACATACCTCGCTCTGCTAATCCTGTTACCAGTGGCTGCTGCCAGTGGCGATAAGTCGTGTCTTACC
GGGTTGGACTCAAGACGATAGTTACCGGATAAGGCGCAGCGGTCGGGCTGAACGGGGGGTTCGTGCACAC
AGCCCAGCTTGGAGCGAACGACCTACACCGAACTGAGATACCTACAGCGTGAGCTATGAGAAAGCGCCAC
GCTTCCCGAAGGGAGAAAGGCGGACAGGTATCCGGTAAGCGGCAGGGTCGGAACAGGAGAGCGCACGAGG
GAGCTTCCAGGGGGAAACGCCTGGTATCTTTATAGTCCTGTCGGGTTTCGCCACCTCTGACTTGAGCGTC
GATTTTTGTGATGCTCGTCAGGGGGGCGGAGCCTATGGAAAAACGCCAGCAACGCGGCCTTTTTACGGTT
CCTGGCCTTTTGCTGGCCTTTTGCTCACATGTTCTTTCCTGCGTTATCCCCTGATTCTGTGGATAACCGT
ATTACCGCCTTTGAGTGAGCTGATACCGCTCGCCGCAGCCGAACGACCGAGCGCAGCGAGTCAGTGAGCG
AGGAAGCGGAAGAGCGCCCAATACGCAAACCGCCTCTCCCCGCGCGTTGGCCGATTCATTAATGCAGCTG
GCACGACAGGTTTCCCGACTGGAAAGCGGGCAGTGAGCGCAACGCAATTAATACGCGTACCGCTAGCCAG
GAAGAGTTTGTAGAAACGCAAAAAGGCCATCCGTCAGGATGGCCTTCTGCTTAGTTTGATGCCTGGCAGT
TTATGGCGGGCGTCCTGCCCGCCACCCTCCGGGCCGTTGCTTCACAACGTTCAAATCCGCTCCCGGCGGA
TTTGTCCTACTCAGGAGAGCGTTCACCGACAAACAACAGATAAAACGAAAGGCCCAGTCTTCCGACTGAG
CCTTTCGTTTTATTTGATGCCTGGCAGTTCCCTACTCTCGCGTTAACGCTAGCATGGATGTTTTCCCAGT
CACGACGTTGTAAAACGACGGCCAGTCTTAAGCTCGGGCCC
