>Addgene plasmid #88005 | pDONR223-NFAT2_isoform1 | depositor partial sequence | sequence record 171609 | insert
ATGCCAAGCACCAGCTTTCCAGTCCCTTCCAAGTTTCCACTTGGCCCTGCGGCTGCGGTCTTCGGGAGAG
GAGAAACTTTGGGGCCCGCGCCGCGCGCCGGCGGCACCATGAAGTCAGCGGAGGAAGAACACTATGGCTA
TGCATCCTCCAACGTCAGCCCCGCCCTGCCGCTCCCCACGGCGCACTCCACCCTGCCGGCCCCGTGCCAC
AACCTTCAGACCTCCACACCGGGCATCATCCCGCCGGCGGATCACCCCTCGGGGTACGGAGCAGCTTTGG
ACGGTGGGCCCGCGGGCTACTTCCTCTCCTCCGGCCACACCAGGCCTGATGGGGCCCCTGCCCTGGAGAG
TCCTCGCATCGAGATAACCTCGTGCTTGGGCCTGTACCACAACAATAACCAGTTTTTCCACGATGTGGAG
GTGGAAGACGTCCTCCCTAGCTCCAAACGGTCCCCCTCCACGGCCACGCTGAGTCTGCCCAGCCTGGAGG
CCTACAGAGACCCCTCGTGCCTGAGCCCGGCCAGCAGCCTGTCCTCCCGGAGCTGCAACTCAGAGGCCTC
CTCCTACGAGTCCAACTACTCGTACCCGTACGCGTCCCCCCAGACGTCGCCATGGCAGTCTCCCTGCGTG
TCTCCCAAGACCACGGACCCCGAGGAGGGCTTTCCCCGCGGGCTGGGGGCCTGCACACTGCTGGGTTCCC
CGCGGCACTCCCCCTCCACCTCGCCCCGCGCCAGCGTCACTGAGGAGAGCTGGCTGGGTGCCCGCTCCTC
CAGACCCGCGTCCCCGTGCAACAAGAGGAAGTACAGCCTCAACGGCCGGCAGCCGCCCTACTCACCCCAC
CACTCGCCCACGCCGTCCCCGCACGGCTCCCCGCGGGTCAGCGTGACCGACGACTCGTGGTTGGGCAACA
CCACCCAGTACACCAGCTCGGCCATCGTGGCCGCCATCAACGCGCTGACCACCGACAGCAGCCTGGACCT
GGGAGATGGCGTCCCTGTCAAGTCCCGCAAGACCACCCTGGAGCAGCCGCCCTCAGTGGCGCTCAAGGTG
GAGCCCGTCGGGGAGGACCTGGGCAGCCCCCCGCCCCCGGCCGACTTCGCGCCCGAAGACTACTCCTCTT
TCCAGCACATCAGGAAGGGCGGCTTCTGCGACCAGTACCTGGCGGTGCCGCAGCACCCCTACCAGTGGGC
GAAGCCCAAGCCCCTGTCCCCTACGTCCTACATGAGCCCGACCCTGCCCGCCCTGGACTGGCAGCTGCCG
TCCCACTCAGGCCCGTATGAGCTTCGGATTGAGGTGCAGCCCAAGTCCCACCACCGAGCCCACTACGAGA
CGGAGGGCAGCCGGGGGGCCGTGAAGGCGTCGGCCGGAGGACACCCCATCGTGCAGCTGCATGGCTACTT
GGAGAATGAGCCGCTGATGCTGCAGCTTTTCATTGGGACGGCGGACGACCGCCTGCTGCGCCCGCACGCC
TTCTACCAGGTGCACCGCATCACAGGGAAGACCGTGTCCACCACCAGCCACGAGGCCATCCTCTCCAACA
CCAAAGTCCTGGAGATCCCACTCCTGCCGGAGAACAGCATGCGAGCCGTCATTGACTGTGCCGGAATCCT
GAAACTCAGAAACTCCGACATTGAACTTCGGAAAGGAGAGACGGACATCGGGAGGAAGAACACACGGGTA
CGGCTGGTGTTCCGCGTTCACGTCCCGCAACCCAGCGGCCGCACGCTGTCCCTGCAGGTGGCCTCCAACC
CCATCGAATGCTCCCAGCGCTCAGCTCAGGAGCTGCCTCTGGTGGAGAAGCAGAGCACGGACAGCTATCC
GGTCGTGGGCGGGAAGAAGATGGTCCTGTCTGGCCACAACTTCCTGCAGGACTCCAAGGTCATTTTCGTG
GAGAAAGCCCCAGATGGCCACCATGTCTGGGAGATGGAAGCGAAAACTGACCGGGACCTGTGCAAGCCGA
ATTCTCTGGTGGTTGAGATCCCGCCGTTTCGGAATCAGAGGATAACCAGCCCCGTTCACGTCAGTTTCTA
CGTCTGCAACGGGAAGAGAAAGCGAAGCCAGTACCAGCGTTTCACCTACCTTCCCGCCAACGGTAACGCC
ATCTTTCTAACCGTAAGCCGTGAACATGAGCGCGTGGGGTGCTTTTTCTAA
